Addgene plasmid #39396: TAL2038
Depositing lab: Keith Joung. Depositing organization: Massachusetts General Hospital. Publication: FLASH assembly of TALENs for high-throughput genome editing. Reyon D, Tsai SQ, Khayter C, Foden JA, Sander JD, Joung JK. Nat Biotechnol. 2012 Apr 8. doi: 10.1038/nbt.2170. PubMed 22484455.
Backbone
  Vector backbone: JDS71
  Backbone manufacturer: Joung lab (Addgene Plasmid # 32287)
  Backbone size w/o insert (bp): 6447
  Vector type: Mammalian Expression ; T7
Growth in bacteria
  Bacterial resistance: Ampicillin, 100 μg/mL
  Growth temperature: 37°C
  Growth strain: XL1 Blue
  Copy number: High Copy
Gene/Insert
  Gene/Insert name: eGFP-TALEN-20-Left
  Species: H. sapiens (human)
  Insert size (bp): 1232
  Promoter: CMV
  Tag / fusion protein: 3X Flag (N terminal on backbone); WT FOKI (C terminal on backbone)
  Cloning method: Restriction Enzyme; 5′ cloning site BsmBI (destroyed during cloning); 3′ cloning site BsmBI (destroyed during cloning)
  Sequencing primers: 5′ CMV-F
Terms and licenses: Academic/Nonprofit Terms; Industry Terms: Not Available to Industry
Depositor comments: Target binding site: TTCAGCCGCTACCC To reduce the chance of recombination in this plasmid, do not grow in liquid culture for more than 12-14 hours. It is strongly recommended that users perform a diagnostic digest to verify this plasmid prior to use. For example, a double digest of the plasmid with BamHI and KpnI should result in two bands at 1.9kb and 5.8kb
How to cite: TAL2038 was a gift from Keith Joung (Addgene plasmid # 39396 ; http://n2t.net/addgene:39396 ; RRID:Addgene_39396)
