[The description below was written by a language model from this plasmid's Addgene catalogue record.]
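Description:
TAL2038 is a mammalian expression plasmid encoding the left-hand monomer of a TALE nuclease pair directed against an eGFP reporter gene (eGFP-TALEN-20-Left). It is built on the JDS71 backbone, a roughly 6.4 kb TALEN expression vector that supplies the constant parts of the nuclease. It is maintained in E. coli as a high-copy plasmid under ampicillin selection. The record gives no feature table, so the origin of replication and other backbone elements are not itemised.

The insert is a roughly 1.2 kb array of TAL effector repeats. It was placed into the backbone through BsmBI sites, which were destroyed during cloning as is usual for type IIS seamless assembly. In the finished construct the repeat array sits in frame between an N-terminal 3X FLAG tag and a C-terminal wild-type FokI cleavage domain, both contributed by the backbone. Transcription in mammalian cells is driven by the CMV promoter. The vector type also lists T7, which indicates that a T7 promoter is available for in vitro transcription of TALEN mRNA. The repeat array determines which DNA sequence is recognised, and the depositor records a specific short half-site within eGFP as the target. Although the species field lists human, the target named in the insert is the eGFP coding sequence.

FokI cleaves only as a dimer, so this plasmid is meant to be co-delivered with a matching right-hand TALEN that binds the opposite strand across a spacer. Together they make a double-strand break that can disrupt eGFP through error-prone repair. It comes from a study of high-throughput FLASH assembly of TALENs. The depositor notes that the repetitive array is prone to recombination during propagation and recommends verifying the plasmid by diagnostic digest.
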