>Addgene plasmid #39396 | TAL2038 | depositor partial sequence | sequence record 49698 | TAL2038 sequence 1232 bps
GAACCTGACCCCAGACCAGGTAGTCGCAATCGCGTCAAACGGAGGGGGAAAGCAAGCCCTGGAAACCGTG
CAAAGGTTGTTGCCGGTCCTTTGTCAAGACCACGGCCTTACACCGGAGCAAGTCGTGGCCATTGCATCCC
ACGACGGTGGCAAACAGGCTCTTGAGACGGTTCAGAGACTTCTCCCAGTTCTCTGTCAAGCCCACGGGCT
GACTCCCGATCAAGTTGTAGCGATTGCGTCGAACATTGGAGGGAAACAAGCATTGGAGACTGTCCAACGG
CTCCTTCCCGTGTTGTGTCAAGCCCACGGTTTGACGCCTGCACAAGTGGTCGCCATCGCCAACAACAACG
GCGGTAAGCAGGCGCTGGAAACAGTACAGCGCCTGCTGCCTGTACTGTGCCAGGATCATGGACTGACCCC
AGACCAGGTAGTCGCAATCGCGTCACATGACGGGGGAAAGCAAGCCCTGGAAACCGTGCAAAGGTTGTTG
CCGGTCCTTTGTCAAGACCACGGCCTTACACCGGAGCAAGTCGTGGCCATTGCATCCCACGACGGTGGCA
AACAGGCTCTTGAGACGGTTCAGAGACTTCTCCCAGTTCTCTGTCAAGCCCACGGGCTGACTCCCGATCA
AGTTGTAGCGATTGCGAATAACAATGGAGGGAAACAAGCATTGGAGACTGTCCAACGGCTCCTTCCCGTG
TTGTGTCAAGCCCACGGTTTGACGCCTGCACAAGTGGTCGCCATCGCCAGCCATGATGGCGGTAAGCAGG
CGCTGGAAACAGTACAGCGCCTGCTGCCTGTACTGTGCCAGGATCATGGACTGACCCCAGACCAGGTAGT
CGCAATCGCGTCAAACGGAGGGGGAAAGCAAGCCCTGGAAACCGTGCAAAGGTTGTTGCCGGTCCTTTGT
CAAGACCACGGCCTTACACCGGAGCAAGTCGTGGCCATTGCAAGCAACATCGGTGGCAAACAGGCTCTTG
AGACGGTTCAGAGACTTCTCCCAGTTCTCTGTCAAGCCCACGGGCTGACTCCCGATCAAGTTGTAGCGAT
TGCGTCGCATGACGGAGGGAAACAAGCATTGGAGACTGTCCAACGGCTCCTTCCCGTGTTGTGTCAAGCC
CACGGTTTGACGCCTGCACAAGTGGTCGCCATCGCCAGCCATGATGGCGGTAAGCAGGCGCTGGAAACAG
TACAGCGCCTGCTGCCTGTACTGTGCCAGGATCATGGACTGA
