>Addgene plasmid #39396 | TAL2038 | addgene partial sequence | sequence record 52611 | JDS-TALEN-F 5'-TAGGGGTCGGTAAACAGTGG-3'
TGTGGCGGGTGAGCTTAGGGGGCCTCCGCTCCAGCTCGACACCGGGCAGCTGCTGAAGATCGCGAAGAGA
GGGGGAGTAACAGCGGTAGAGGCAGTGCACGCCTGGCGCAATGCGCTCACCGGGGCCCCCTTGAACCTGA
CCCCAGACCAGGTAGTCGCAATCGCGTCAAACGGAGGGGGAAAGCAAGCCCTGGAAACCGTGCAAAGGTT
GTTGCCGGTCCTTTGTCAAGACCACGGCCTTACACCGGAGCAAGTCGTGGCCATTGCATCCCACGACGGT
GGCAAACAGGCTCTTGAGACGGTTCAGAGACTTCTCCCAGTTCTCTGTCAAGCCCACGGGCTGACTCCCG
ATCAAGTTGTAGCGATTGCGTCGAACATTGGAGGGAAACAAGCATTGGAGACTGTCCAACGGCTCCTTCC
CGTGTTGTGTCAAGCCCACGGTTTGACGCCTGCACAAGTGGTCGCCATCGCCAACAACAACGGCGGTAAG
CAGGCGCTGGAAACAGTACAGCGCCTGCTGCCTGTACTGTGCCAGGATCATGGACTGACCCCAGACCAGG
TAGTCGCAATCGCGTCACATGACGGGGGAAAGCAAGCCCTGGAAACCGTGCAAAGGTTGTTGCCGGTCCT
TTGTCAAGACCACGGCCTTACACCGGAGCAAGTCGTGGCCATTGCATCCCACGACGGTGGCAAACAGGCT
CTTGAGACGGTTCAGAGACTTCTCCCAGTTCTCTGTCAAGCCCACGGGCTGACTCCCGATCAAGTTGTAG
CGATTGCGAATAACAATGGAGGGAAACAAGCATTGGAGACTGTCCAACGGCTCCTTCCCGTGTTGTGTCA
AGCCCACGGTTTGACGCCTGCACAAGTGGTCGCCATCGCCAGCCATGATGGCGGTAAGCAGGCGCTGGAA
ACAGTACAGCGCCTGCTGCCTGTACTGTGCCAGGATCATGGACTGACCCCAGACCAGGTA
